Addgene plasmid #45551: pCAGGs-Hoxa5
Depositing lab: Jeremy Dasen. Depositing organization: NYU Grossman School of Medicine. Publication: Genetic and functional modularity of Hox activities in the specification of limb-innervating motor neurons. Lacombe J, Hanley O, Jung H, Philippidou P, Surmeli G, Grinstein J, Dasen JS. PLoS Genet. 2013 Jan;9(1):e1003184. doi: 10.1371/journal.pgen.1003184. Epub 2013 Jan 24. PubMed 23359544.
Backbone
  Vector backbone: pCAGGs
  Backbone size w/o insert (bp): 4800
Growth in bacteria
  Bacterial resistance: Ampicillin, 100 μg/mL
  Growth temperature: 37°C
  Growth strain: DH5alpha
  Copy number: High Copy
Gene/Insert
  Gene/Insert name: Hoxa5
  Species: G. gallus (chicken)
  Insert size (bp): 810
  Entrez Gene: HOXA5 (a.k.a. HOX1.3, HOX1C)
  Promoter: CMV / b-actin
  Cloning method: Restriction Enzyme; 5′ cloning site EcoRI (not destroyed); 3′ cloning site EcoRI (not destroyed)
  Sequencing primers: 5′ unknown; 3′ unknown
Terms and licenses: Academic/Nonprofit Terms; Industry Terms: Not Available to Industry
How to cite: pCAGGs-Hoxa5 was a gift from Jeremy Dasen (Addgene plasmid # 45551 ; http://n2t.net/addgene:45551 ; RRID:Addgene_45551)
