[The description below was written by a language model from this plasmid's Addgene catalogue record.]
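Description:
pCAGGs-Hoxa5 is an expression plasmid built on the pCAGGs backbone (about 4.8 kb without insert) that carries the chicken (Gallus gallus) Hoxa5 coding region, an insert of roughly 810 bp. The record lists the promoter as CMV / β-actin. This corresponds to the composite CAG-type arrangement characteristic of pCAGGs vectors, in which a cytomegalovirus enhancer is joined to a β-actin promoter to give strong, broadly active transcription in vertebrate cells and tissues. The insert was placed by restriction cloning into an EcoRI site, with EcoRI retained on both sides. Because the same enzyme flanks each end, the fragment can be excised again with one digest, but the cloning was not directional. No epitope tags, fusion partners, reporters or eukaryotic selection markers are recorded. No feature table was supplied, so other elements such as the polyadenylation signal and the bacterial origin are not documented here.

In bacteria the plasmid is maintained as a high-copy replicon under ampicillin selection. HOXA5 is a homeodomain transcription factor of the Hox family, which patterns cell identity along the body axis. The associated publication concerns the genetic and functional modularity of Hox activities in specifying limb-innervating motor neurons. This suggests the construct was used for ectopic or forced expression of Hoxa5 to test its effect on motor neuron identity, although the record itself does not state the delivery method or the experimental system.
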