>Addgene plasmid #45551 | pCAGGs-Hoxa5 | addgene partial sequence | sequence record 66494 | pCAGGS5 5'-ggttcggcttctggcgtgtgacc-3'
CTACATGTTATGCCTTCTTCTTTTTCCTACAGCTCCTGGGCAACGTGCTGGTTATTGTGCTGTCTCATCA
TTTTGGCAAAGAATTCGCCCTTCAAATGAGCTCTTATTTTGTAAACTCATTTTGCGGTCGCTATCCAAAT
GGCCCGGACTACCAGTTACATAATTATGGAGATCACAGCTCGGTGAGCGAGCAATACAGGGACTCCGCCA
GCATGCACTCCGGCAGGTACGGATACGGCTACAATGGCATGGACCTCAGCGTCGGGCGCTCCGCTTCCAC
CCACTTTGGTGCCAGCGAGAGAGCCCGCACCTACCCGGCCAACAGCACCTCTGCCTCGACAGAGCCCAGG
TACAGCCAGTCCGCGGCCGCTTCCCACTCGCCTCCCCCCGACCCCCTGCCCTGCACCGCCGTGGCCGCTT
CGCCCGTCAGCGAGAGTCACCACGGGGTGAAAAACTCCCTGGGCAACTCCAGCAGCACTTCGTCCAATTC
CAGCAGCAGCACGCACATCAGCAGGGACGGGGTTGGCACCTCGTCCGGCACCGAGGAAGACACTCCGGCG
AGCAGCGAGCAGGCAAGTGCCCCGAGCGACCAAAGCACAGCACAGCCTTCCCAGCCCCAGATCTACCCTT
GGATGCGAAAGCTGCACATAAGTCATGACAACATAGGGGGACCAGAAGGGAAAAGGGCTCGGACTGCTTA
CACCCGGTATCAGACCTTGGAGCTGGAAAAGGAATTTCACTTCAATAGATACCTGACCCGCAGAAGAAGG
ATTGAAATAGCACACGCTCTTTGCCTCTCAGAGAGACAAATAAAGATCTGGTTCCAAAACAGGAGAATGA
AATGGAAAAAAGGATAATAAGCTGAAAAGTATGAGCATGGCAGCTGCAGGGGGGGCATTCCGTCCCTAAG
CGTTTAAGGCGAATTCACTCTCAGTGCAGCTGCTATCAAAAGTGGTGC
